Addgene plasmid #234634: pSLB025
Purpose: pET-28a(+) based plasmid for expression of H16_A1358 from Cupriavidus necator H16, with N-terminal hexahistidine tag
Depositing lab: Gregg Beckham. Depositing organization: National Laboratory of the Rockies (NLR). Publication: Insights into genetic determinants of volatile fatty acid catabolism in Cupriavidus necator H16. Holmes EC, Breunig SL, Johnson CW, Beckham GT, Bleem AC. Appl Environ Microbiol. 2025 Jun 12:e0051525. doi: 10.1128/aem.00515-25. PubMed 40503888.
Backbone
  Vector backbone: pET-28a(+)
  Total vector size (bp): 6810
  Vector type: Bacterial Expression
Growth in bacteria
  Bacterial resistance: Kanamycin, 50 μg/mL
  Growth temperature: 37°C
  Growth strain: DH5alpha
  Copy number: High Copy
Gene/Insert
  Gene/Insert name: H16_A1358
  Tag / fusion protein: 6x-His (N terminal on insert)
Resource information
  A portion of this plasmid was derived from a plasmid made by: Plasmids were first synthesized by TWIST and were re-prepared in house.
Terms and licenses: Academic/Nonprofit Terms; Industry Terms: Not Available to Industry
How to cite: pSLB025 was a gift from Gregg Beckham (Addgene plasmid # 234634 ; http://n2t.net/addgene:234634 ; RRID:Addgene_234634)
