[The description below was written by a language model from this plasmid's Addgene catalogue record and pLannotate feature annotations shown in this document.]
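Description:
pSLB025 is a 6,810 bp bacterial expression plasmid built on the pET-28a(+) backbone for producing the protein encoded by locus H16_A1358 of Cupriavidus necator H16 with an N-terminal hexahistidine tag. It replicates from a ColE1/pMB1-type origin, with the pBR322-derived bom and rop elements also present. The catalogue lists it as high copy, although rop normally moderates copy number in pET vectors. Selection is by kanamycin through the aph(3')-Ia gene. An f1 origin is also present. Short annotated fragments of a tetracycline resistance gene and a predicted E. coli ORF appear to be backbone remnants rather than functional parts.

The expression cassette follows the standard pET layout. A T7 promoter fused to a lac operator drives transcription, followed by the T7 gene 10 ribosome binding site, and the plasmid-borne lacI gene supplies repressor. Expression therefore requires a host that provides T7 RNA polymerase and is induced with IPTG. The reading frame begins with the His tag (picked up by the annotation tool as a fragment of a composite tag) and a thrombin cleavage site that allows tag removal, followed by an open reading frame of about 1.5 kb. Automated annotation matched this ORF to the succinyl-CoA:acetate CoA-transferase of Acetobacter aceti, suggesting that H16_A1358 is a homologous CoA-transferase, though the catalogue entry does not state its function. A second His-tag sequence lies downstream of the insert, as in the parent vector, but the record describes only an N-terminal tag, so it is presumably not translated. The T7 terminator closes the cassette.

The insert was made by commercial gene synthesis. The plasmid comes from work on the genetic determinants of volatile fatty acid catabolism in C. necator H16, and its design suits recombinant production and affinity purification of the enzyme.
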