Features (pLannotate 1.2.2; 21 found; start..end, strand, type, name):
      1..19      +  promoter       T7 promoter: promoter for bacteriophage T7 RNA polymerase
     20..44      +  protein_bind   lac operator: The lac repressor binds to the lac operator to inhibit transcription in E. coli. This inhibition can be relieved by adding lactose or isopropyl-β-D-thiogalactopyranoside (IPTG). lac repressor encoded by lacI
     59..81      +  RBS            RBS: efficient ribosome binding site from bacteriophage T7 gene 10 (Olins and Rangwala, 1989)
    100..116     +  CDS            capTEV™ (fragment): composite tag for in vivo biotinylation, TEV protease cleavage, and 6xHis tagging
    127..144     +  CDS            thrombin site: thrombin recognition and cleavage site
    160..1641    +  CDS            SCACT_ACEAC: Experimental evidence at protein level: Swiss-Prot protein existence level 1. Utilizes succinyl-CoA to convert toxic acetate to acetyl-CoA and succinate. Required for growth on acetic acid and for resistance to high levels of acetic acid. Has also low activity with acetoacetate as substrate. From Acetobacter aceti.
   1675..1692    +  CDS            9xHis (fragment): 9xHis affinity tag
   1702..1751    +  CDS            SET1 (fragment): solubility-enhancement tag derived from T7 phage gene 10B
   1759..1806    +  terminator     T7 terminator: transcription terminator for bacteriophage T7 RNA polymerase
   1843..2271    +  rep_origin     f1 ori (sequence partly withheld): f1 bacteriophage origin of replication; arrow indicates direction of (+) strand synthesis
   2324..2381    +  promoter       AmpR promoter (fragment): bla
   2390..3205    -  CDS            KanR: aminoglycoside phosphotransferase; aph(3')-Ia; confers resistance to kanamycin in bacteria or G418 (Geneticin®) in eukaryotes
   3327..3915    +  rep_origin     ori: high-copy-number ColE1/pMB1/pBR322/pUC origin of replication
   4101..4240    -  misc_feature   bom: basis of mobility region from pBR322
   4342..4533    -  CDS            rop: Rop protein, which maintains plasmids at low copy number; rop
   4550..4930    +  CDS            YPB1_ECOLX: Protein predicted: Swiss-Prot protein existence level 4. From Escherichia coli.
   5002..5293    -  CDS            TcR (fragment): tetracycline efflux protein; tet; confers resistance to tetracycline
   5308..5329    -  protein_bind   CAP binding site: CAP binding activates transcription in the presence of cAMP. E. coli catabolite activator protein
   5342..6424    -  CDS            lacI: lac repressor; lacI; The lac repressor binds to the lac operator to inhibit transcription in E. coli. This inhibition can be relieved by adding lactose or isopropyl-β-D-thiogalactopyranoside (IPTG).
   6425..6502    -  promoter       lacI promoter: lacI
   6510..6789    -  CDS            TcR (fragment): tetracycline efflux protein; tet; confers resistance to tetracycline
>Addgene plasmid #234634 | pSLB025 | addgene full sequence | sequence record 467856 | Addgene NGS Result
TAATACGACTCACTATAGGGGAATTGTGAGCGGATAACAATTCCCCTCTAGAAATAATTTTGTTTAACTT
TAAGAAGGAGATATACCATGGGCAGCAGCCATCATCATCATCATCACAGCAGCGGCCTGGTGCCGCGCGG
CAGCCATATGATGTACAAGGAGAGAATCCGTCTTGCTCGCCTTCATGATAAGGTCGTAAGCGCGGACGAA
GCGGCCGCGCTCATTCGTGACGGAATGACAGTTGGAATGTCCGGGTTCACGCGGGCAGGTGACTGTAAAG
AGGTTCCCTTTGCATTGGCGCGTAGAGCAGCTACAGAACCACTCCGTATCACATTGATGACCGGTGCCTC
ACTGGGTAATGACATTGATAGAGTACTGGCTGAGGCCGACGTCATCGCGCGCCGTTTACCGTTCCAAAGC
GATGCGACCCTGCGCCGGAAAATCAATGCAGGCGAAGTCATGTTCATAGACCAACATTTATCTGAGACGG
TTGAGCAACTTCGCTCAGGCCAAATCGCGCCAGTGGATGTCGCCGTTGTCGAGGCAGTTGCGATAACTGA
GCAAGGTGGCATCATACCTAGCACGTCGGTCGGTAACTCCGCTTCATTCGCTATTTTAGCGCGCAAGGTC
ATTGTCGAGATCAACCTCAACATGCCCCTGGAATTGGAAGGGCTGCACGATATTTATTTCCCGGTGCGTC
GTCCATATCGGCAGCCTATTCCGCTTATTGCTCCCGAACAGCGTATTCGGTTACCCTACATCCCCATCGA
TCCAGAGAAGATAGCTGCGATAGTAATCACTGCTAAGGACGACAGTCCATCAAACGCTCTGCCCCCGGAT
GCCGATACACGTAATATCGCCGGTCACTTGAACGACTTCCTGTTACGTGAGGTTCGTGCAGGCCGCTTGT
CACCTTCGCTTCAACCATTACAAGCAGGAATTGGTACCATAGCAAACGCTGTCCTGCATGGGATGGTAGA
TAGCCCGTTCCGTGATCTGCAAATGTACAGCGAAGTGCTGCAGGATAGCACGATAGAATTACTGGACGCT
GGCAGATTGGCGTTTGCGAGTGCTTCAAGTGTGACACTGACGCGCGAGGTCTACCAGAGATTCCTGAGTA
ACCTGGATAGATATCGCTCCAGACTGTTACTTCGACCGCAAGAAATAAGTAACCACCCTGAGATCTTACG
GCGACTGGGTTTGATCACTATCAATACCGCACTGGAGTGCGACATCTACGGGAACGTAAACAGCACGCAC
GTCGGTGGCACCCACATGATGAACGGAATCGGCGGCAGCGGGGACTTCGCCCGCAACGCCCACTTATCCG
TATTTGTAACCAAGTCCGTGGCTAAGGATGGGGATGCATCATCTATTGTTCCGATGGTAGCCCATGTGGA
TCATACGGAACACGACGTGGATATCATCGTCACTGAGCACGGGTTAGCGGATCTCCGCGGTCTTGCTCCT
CGGGAGCGGGCCCGGACGGTCATCGACAACTGTGCGGACCCGCAATATCGGGAATTATTAGGAGATTACT
TCAGACGTGCCAGCACTCACGGTGGGCAAACTCCCCACCTGTTGGAAGAAGCACTTTCCTGGCATGTTGG
ATTCCGCGACAGAGGCACCATGCTGCCTGCACAGCCTGCTCAAGCAATGGCCGCGTAACTCGAGCACCAC
CACCACCACCACTGAGATCCGGCTGCTAACAAAGCCCGAAAGGAAGCTGAGTTGGCTGCTGCCACCGCTG
AGCAATAACTAGCATAACCCCTTGGGGCCTCTAAACGGGTCTTGAGGGGTTTTTTGCTGAAAGGAGGAAC
TATATCCGGATTGGCGAATGGG
[124 nt withheld, positions 1843-1966]
C
[91 nt withheld, positions 1968-2058]
A
[49 nt withheld, positions 2060-2108]
CCTTTGACGTTGGAGTCCACGTTCTTT
[37 nt withheld, positions 2136-2172]
ACCCTATCTCGGTCTATTCTTTTGATTTATAAGGGATTTTGCCGATTTCGGCCTATTGGTTAAAAAATGA
GCTGATTTAACAAAAATTTAACGCGAATTTTAACAAAATATTAACGCTTACAATTTAGGTGGCACTTTTC
GGGGAAATGTGCGCGGAACCCCTATTTGTTTATTTTTCTAAATACATTCAAATATGTATCCGCTCATGAA
TTAATTCTTAGAAAAACTCATCGAGCATCAAATGAAACTGCAATTTATTCATATCAGGATTATCAATACC
ATATTTTTGAAAAAGCCGTTTCTGTAATGAAGGAGAAAACTCACCGAGGCAGTTCCATAGGATGGCAAGA
TCCTGGTATCGGTCTGCGATTCCGACTCGTCCAACATCAATACAACCTATTAATTTCCCCTCGTCAAAAA
TAAGGTTATCAAGTGAGAAATCACCATGAGTGACGACTGAATCCGGTGAGAATGGCAAAAGTTTATGCAT
TTCTTTCCAGACTTGTTCAACAGGCCAGCCATTACGCTCGTCATCAAAATCACTCGCATCAACCAAACCG
TTATTCATTCGTGATTGCGCCTGAGCGAGACGAAATACGCGATCGCTGTTAAAAGGACAATTACAAACAG
GAATCGAATGCAACCGGCGCAGGAACACTGCCAGCGCATCAACAATATTTTCACCTGAATCAGGATATTC
TTCTAATACCTGGAATGCTGTTTTCCCGGGGATCGCAGTGGTGAGTAACCATGCATCATCAGGAGTACGG
ATAAAATGCTTGATGGTCGGAAGAGGCATAAATTCCGTCAGCCAGTTTAGTCTGACCATCTCATCTGTAA
CATCATTGGCAACGCTACCTTTGCCATGTTTCAGAAACAACTCTGGCGCATCGGGCTTCCCATACAATCG
ATAGATTGTCGCACCTGATTGCCCGACATTATCGCGAGCCCATTTATACCCATATAAATCAGCATCCATG
TTGGAATTTAATCGCGGCCTAGAGCAAGACGTTTCCCGTTGAATATGGCTCATAACACCCCTTGTATTAC
TGTTTATGTAAGCAGACAGTTTTATTGTTCATGACCAAAATCCCTTAACGTGAGTTTTCGTTCCACTGAG
CGTCAGACCCCGTAGAAAAGATCAAAGGATCTTCTTGAGATCCTTTTTTTCTGCGCGTAATCTGCTGCTT
GCAAACAAAAAAACCACCGCTACCAGCGGTGGTTTGTTTGCCGGATCAAGAGCTACCAACTCTTTTTCCG
AAGGTAACTGGCTTCAGCAGAGCGCAGATACCAAATACTGTCCTTCTAGTGTAGCCGTAGTTAGGCCACC
ACTTCAAGAACTCTGTAGCACCGCCTACATACCTCGCTCTGCTAATCCTGTTACCAGTGGCTGCTGCCAG
TGGCGATAAGTCGTGTCTTACCGGGTTGGACTCAAGACGATAGTTACCGGATAAGGCGCAGCGGTCGGGC
TGAACGGGGGGTTCGTGCACACAGCCCAGCTTGGAGCGAACGACCTACACCGAACTGAGATACCTACAGC
GTGAGCTATGAGAAAGCGCCACGCTTCCCGAAGGGAGAAAGGCGGACAGGTATCCGGTAAGCGGCAGGGT
CGGAACAGGAGAGCGCACGAGGGAGCTTCCAGGGGGAAACGCCTGGTATCTTTATAGTCCTGTCGGGTTT
CGCCACCTCTGACTTGAGCGTCGATTTTTGTGATGCTCGTCAGGGGGGCGGAGCCTATGGAAAAACGCCA
GCAACGCGGCCTTTTTACGGTTCCTGGCCTTTTGCTGGCCTTTTGCTCACATGTTCTTTCCTGCGTTATC
CCCTGATTCTGTGGATAACCGTATTACCGCCTTTGAGTGAGCTGATACCGCTCGCCGCAGCCGAACGACC
GAGCGCAGCGAGTCAGTGAGCGAGGAAGCGGAAGAGCGCCTGATGCGGTATTTTCTCCTTACGCATCTGT
GCGGTATTTCACACCGCAATGGTGCACTCTCAGTACAATCTGCTCTGATGCCGCATAGTTAAGCCAGTAT
ACACTCCGCTATCGCTACGTGACTGGGTCATGGCTGCGCCCCGACACCCGCCAACACCCGCTGACGCGCC
CTGACGGGCTTGTCTGCTCCCGGCATCCGCTTACAGACAAGCTGTGACCGTCTCCGGGAGCTGCATGTGT
CAGAGGTTTTCACCGTCATCACCGAAACGCGCGAGGCAGCTGCGGTAAAGCTCATCAGCGTGGTCGTGAA
GCGATTCACAGATGTCTGCCTGTTCATCCGCGTCCAGCTCGTTGAGTTTCTCCAGAAGCGTTAATGTCTG
GCTTCTGATAAAGCGGGCCATGTTAAGGGCGGTTTTTTCCTGTTTGGTCACTGATGCCTCCGTGTAAGGG
GGATTTCTGTTCATGGGGGTAATGATACCGATGAAACGAGAGAGGATGCTCACGATACGGGTTACTGATG
ATGAACATGCCCGGTTACTGGAACGTTGTGAGGGTAAACAACTGGCGGTATGGATGCGGCGGGACCAGAG
AAAAATCACTCAGGGTCAATGCCAGCGCTTCGTTAATACAGATGTAGGTGTTCCACAGGGTAGCCAGCAG
CATCCTGCGATGCAGATCCGGAACATAATGGTGCAGGGCGCTGACTTCCGCGTTTCCAGACTTTACGAAA
CACGGAAACCGAAGACCATTCATGTTGTTGCTCAGGTCGCAGACGTTTTGCAGCAGCAGTCGCTTCACGT
TCGCTCGCGTATCGGTGATTCATTCTGCTAACCAGTAAGGCAACCCCGCCAGCCTAGCCGGGTCCTCAAC
GACAGGAGCACGATCATGCGCACCCGTGGGGCCGCCATGCCGGCGATAATGGCCTGCTTCTCGCCGAAAC
GTTTGGTGGCGGGACCAGTGACGAAGGCTTGAGCGAGGGCGTGCAAGATTCCGAATACCGCAAGCGACAG
GCCGATCATCGTCGCGCTCCAGCGAAAGCGGTCCTCGCCGAAAATGACCCAGAGCGCTGCCGGCACCTGT
CCTACGAGTTGCATGATAAAGAAGACAGTCATAAGTGCGGCGACGATAGTCATGCCCCGCGCCCACCGGA
AGGAGCTGACTGGGTTGAAGGCTCTCAAGGGCATCGGTCGAGATCCCGGTGCCTAATGAGTGAGCTAACT
TACATTAATTGCGTTGCGCTCACTGCCCGCTTTCCAGTCGGGAAACCTGTCGTGCCAGCTGCATTAATGA
ATCGGCCAACGCGCGGGGAGAGGCGGTTTGCGTATTGGGCGCCAGGGTGGTTTTTCTTTTCACCAGTGAG
ACGGGCAACAGCTGATTGCCCTTCACCGCCTGGCCCTGAGAGAGTTGCAGCAAGCGGTCCACGCTGGTTT
GCCCCAGCAGGCGAAAATCCTGTTTGATGGTGGTTAACGGCGGGATATAACATGAGCTGTCTTCGGTATC
GTCGTATCCCACTACCGAGATATCCGCACCAACGCGCAGCCCGGACTCGGTAATGGCGCGCATTGCGCCC
AGCGCCATCTGATCGTTGGCAACCAGCATCGCAGTGGGAACGATGCCCTCATTCAGCATTTGCATGGTTT
GTTGAAAACCGGACATGGCACTCCAGTCGCCTTCCCGTTCCGCTATCGGCTGAATTTGATTGCGAGTGAG
ATATTTATGCCAGCCAGCCAGACGCAGACGCGCCGAGACAGAACTTAATGGGCCCGCTAACAGCGCGATT
TGCTGGTGACCCAATGCGACCAGATGCTCCACGCCCAGTCGCGTACCGTCTTCATGGGAGAAAATAATAC
TGTTGATGGGTGTCTGGTCAGAGACATCAAGAAATAACGCCGGAACATTAGTGCAGGCAGCTTCCACAGC
AATGGCATCCTGGTCATCCAGCGGATAGTTAATGATCAGCCCACTGACGCGTTGCGCGAGAAGATTGTGC
ACCGCCGCTTTACAGGCTTCGACGCCGCTTCGTTCTACCATCGACACCACCACGCTGGCACCCAGTTGAT
CGGCGCGAGATTTAATCGCCGCGACAATTTGCGACGGCGCGTGCAGGGCCAGACTGGAGGTGGCAACGCC
AATCAGCAACGACTGTTTGCCCGCCAGTTGTTGTGCCACGCGGTTGGGAATGTAATTCAGCTCCGCCATC
GCCGCTTCCACTTTTTCCCGCGTTTTCGCAGAAACGTGGCTGGCCTGGTTCACCACGCGGGAAACGGTCT
GATAAGAGACACCGGCATACTCTGCGACATCGTATAACGTTACTGGTTTCACATTCACCACCCTGAATTG
ACTCTCTTCCGGGCGCTATCATGCCATACCGCGAAAGGTTTTGCGCCATTCGATGGTGTCCGGGATCTCG
ACGCTCTCCCTTATGCGACTCCTGCATTAGGAAGCAGCCCAGTAGTAGGTTGAGGCCGTTGAGCACCGCC
GCCGCAAGGAATGGTGCATGCAAGGAGATGGCGCCCAACAGTCCCCCGGCCACGGGGCCTGCCACCATAC
CCACGCCGAAACAAGCGCTCATGAGCCCGAAGTGGCGAGCCCGATCTTCCCCATCGGTGATGTCGGCGAT
ATAGGCGCCAGCAACCGCACCTGTGGCGCCGGTGATGCCGGCCACGATGCGTCCGGCGTAGAGGATCGAG
ATCTCGATCCCGCGAAAT
